Addgene plasmid #218986: SFFV-IRF8-Brd 2
Purpose: Transcription factor IRF8 with a specific barcode assigned.
Depositing lab: Filipe Pereira. Depositing organization: Center for Neuroscience and Cell Biology, University of Coimbra. Publication: A combinatorial transcription factor screening platform for immune cell reprogramming. Kurochkin I, Altman AR, Caiado I, Pertiga-Cabral D, Halitzki E, Minaeva M, Zimmermannova O, Henriques-Oliveira L, Klein D, Nair M, Oliveira D, Cajal LR, Knittel R, Feick C, Ringner M, Martin M, Cirovic B, Pires CF, Rosa FF, Sitnicka E, Theis FJ, Pereira CF. Cell Syst. 2026 Jan 21;17(1):101457. doi: 10.1016/j.cels.2025.101457. Epub 2026 Jan 14. PubMed 41539305.
Backbone
  Vector backbone: SFFV-MCS
  Backbone size w/o insert (bp): 6638
  Vector type: Lentiviral
Growth in bacteria
  Bacterial resistance: Ampicillin, 100 μg/mL
  Growth temperature: 37°C
  Growth strain: NEB Stable
  Copy number: High Copy
Gene/Insert
  Gene/Insert name: IRF8
  Species: H. sapiens (human)
  Insert size (bp): 1281
  Entrez Gene: IRF8 (a.k.a. H-ICSBP, ICSBP, ICSBP1, IMD32A, IMD32B, IRF-8)
  Promoter: The spleen focus-forming virus (SFFV) promoter
  Cloning method: Restriction Enzyme; 5′ cloning site Bsp119I (not destroyed); 3′ cloning site BstHI (not destroyed)
Terms and licenses: Academic/Nonprofit Terms; Industry Terms: Not Available to Industry
Depositor comments: Barcode sequence cloned into XbaI restriction site. Design of plasmid is as follows: SFFV-[TF sequence]-WPRE-[Barcode sequence].
How to cite: SFFV-IRF8-Brd 2 was a gift from Filipe Pereira (Addgene plasmid # 218986 ; http://n2t.net/addgene:218986 ; RRID:Addgene_218986)
