[The description below was written by a language model from this plasmid's Addgene catalogue record and pLannotate feature annotations shown in this document.]
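Description:
SFFV-IRF8-Brd 2 is a lentiviral transfer plasmid built on the SFFV-MCS backbone that expresses human IRF8 (interferon regulatory factor 8, also known as ICSBP) together with an assigned DNA barcode. The full sequence is about 7.9 kb. In bacteria it is maintained through a high-copy ColE1/pUC-type origin and selected with ampicillin via the β-lactamase gene. The backbone also carries an f1 origin and pBluescript-derived remnants (lacZα and lacI fragments, lac promoter/operator, T7 and T3 promoters) that play no part in the payload.

The viral portion has a third-generation, self-inactivating layout. An RSV enhancer/promoter replaces the U3 region of a truncated HIV-1 5' LTR to drive genomic RNA production in packaging cells. It is followed by the Ψ packaging signal with a partial gag sequence, the Rev response element for Rev-dependent nuclear export, and the cPPT/CTS that aids nuclear import of the reverse-transcribed genome. The internal spleen focus-forming virus (SFFV) promoter, which is strongly active in haematopoietic cells, drives the roughly 1.3 kb IRF8 coding sequence inserted between flanking cloning-site remnants. No epitope tag, reporter or mammalian selection marker is annotated. A WPRE downstream enhances transcript stability and expression. According to the depositor, the barcode was cloned into an XbaI site after the WPRE, which would place it within the expressed transcript, although it is not separately annotated in the feature table. The cassette ends with a ΔU3 3' LTR, followed by an SV40 polyadenylation signal and SV40 origin sequence.

The construct belongs to a barcoded transcription factor collection for combinatorial screening of immune cell reprogramming, where the barcode identifies which factor a transduced cell received.
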