Features (pLannotate 1.2.2; 29 found; start..end, strand, type, name):
     94..112     -  promoter       T7 promoter: promoter for bacteriophage T7 RNA polymerase
    120..275     +  CDS            lacZα (fragment): LacZα fragment of β-galactosidase; lacZ fragment
    280..708     +  rep_origin     f1 ori (sequence partly withheld): f1 bacteriophage origin of replication; arrow indicates direction of (+) strand synthesis
    761..865     +  promoter       AmpR promoter: bla
    866..1726    +  CDS            AmpR: β-lactamase; bla; confers resistance to ampicillin, carbenicillin, and related antibiotics
   1897..2485    +  rep_origin     ori: high-copy-number ColE1/pMB1/pBR322/pUC origin of replication
   2668..2760    +  CDS            lacI (fragment): lac repressor; lacI; The lac repressor binds to the lac operator to inhibit transcription in E. coli. This inhibition can be relieved by adding lactose or isopropyl-β-D-thiogalactopyranoside (IPTG).
   2773..2794    +  protein_bind   CAP binding site: CAP binding activates transcription in the presence of cAMP. E. coli catabolite activator protein
   2809..2839    +  promoter       lac promoter: promoter for the E. coli lac operon
   2847..2863    +  protein_bind   lac operator: The lac repressor binds to the lac operator to inhibit transcription in E. coli. This inhibition can be relieved by adding lactose or isopropyl-β-D-thiogalactopyranoside (IPTG). lac repressor encoded by lacI
   2908..2926    +  promoter       T3 promoter: promoter for bacteriophage T3 RNA polymerase
   2954..3180    +  promoter       RSV promoter: Rous sarcoma virus enhancer/promoter
   3181..3361    +  LTR            5' LTR (truncated): truncated 5' long terminal repeat (LTR) from HIV-1
   3408..3533    +  misc_feature   HIV-1 Ψ: packaging signal of human immunodeficiency virus type 1
   3517..3880    +  CDS            HIV-1 gag (fragment): gag protein from human immunodeficiency virus 1; gag
   4026..4259    +  misc_feature   RRE: The Rev response element (RRE) of HIV-1 allows for Rev-dependent mRNA export from the nucleus to the cytoplasm.
   4636..4736    +  CDS            Rev (fragment): human immunodeficiency virus 1 (HIV-1) Rev protein; rev; enhances nuclear export of unspliced and incompletely spliced viral mRNAs
   4755..4872    +  misc_feature   cPPT/CTS: central polypurine tract and central termination sequence of HIV-1
   4906..5307    +  promoter       SFFV promoter: spleen focus-forming virus long terminal repeat (LTR) promoter
   5317..5340    +  misc_feature   MCS (fragment): pBluescript multiple cloning site
   5365..6642    +  CDS            IRF8: IRF8_HUMAN - Also known as ICSBP1 From Homo sapiens (Human).
   6653..6678    +  misc_feature   MCS (fragment): pBluescript multiple cloning site
   6678..6737    +  CDS            S (fragment): HBSAG_WHV6 - Experimental evidence at transcript level: Swiss-Prot protein existence level 2. The middle envelope protein plays an important role in the budding of the virion. It is involved in the induction of budding in a nucleocapsid independent way. In this process the majority of envelope proteins bud to form subviral lipoprotein particles of 22 nm of diameter that do not contain a nucleocapsid (By similarity). From Woodchuck hepatitis B virus (isolate w64/pWS23) (WHV).
   6869..7272    +  misc_feature   WPRE: woodchuck hepatitis virus posttranscriptional regulatory element
   7330..7389    +  CDS            nef (fragment): NEF_HV1Z2 - Experimental evidence at protein level: Swiss-Prot protein existence level 1. Extracellular Nef protein targets CD4(+) T-lymphocytes for apoptosis by interacting with CXCR4 surface receptors. From Human immunodeficiency virus type 1 group M subtype D (isolate Z2/CDC-Z34) (HIV-1).
   7391..7624    +  LTR            3' LTR (ΔU3): self-inactivating 3' long terminal repeat (LTR) from HIV-1
   7696..7817    +  polyA_signal   SV40 poly(A) signal: SV40 polyadenylation signal
   7836..7857    +  rep_origin     SV40 ori (fragment): SV40 origin of replication
   7857..73      +  rep_origin     SV40 ori (across the origin): SV40 origin of replication
>Addgene plasmid #218986 | SFFV-IRF8-Brd 2 | addgene full sequence | sequence record 449694 | Addgene NGS Result
ATTTATGCAGAGGCCGAGGCCGCCTCGGCCTCTGAGCTATTCCAGAAGTAGTGAGGAGGCTTTTTTGGAG
GCCTAGGGACGTACCCAATTCGCCCTATAGTGAGTCGTATTACGCGCGCTCACTGGCCGTCGTTTTACAA
CGTCGTGACTGGGAAAACCCTGGCGTTACCCAACTTAATCGCCTTGCAGCACATCCCCCTTTCGCCAGCT
GGCGTAATAGCGAAGAGGCCCGCACCGATCGCCCTTCCCAACAGTTGCGCAGCCTGAATGGCGAATGGG
[124 nt withheld, positions 280-403]
C
[91 nt withheld, positions 405-495]
A
[49 nt withheld, positions 497-545]
CCTTTGACGTTGGAGTCCACGTTCTTT
[37 nt withheld, positions 573-609]
ACCCTATCTCGGTCTATTCTTTTGATTTATAAGGGATTTTGCCGATTTCGGCCTATTGGTTAAAAAATGA
GCTGATTTAACAAAAATTTAACGCGAATTTTAACAAAATATTAACGCTTACAATTTAGGTGGCACTTTTC
GGGGAAATGTGCGCGGAACCCCTATTTGTTTATTTTTCTAAATACATTCAAATATGTATCCGCTCATGAG
ACAATAACCCTGATAAATGCTTCAATAATATTGAAAAAGGAAGAGTATGAGTATTCAACATTTCCGTGTC
GCCCTTATTCCCTTTTTTGCGGCATTTTGCCTTCCTGTTTTTGCTCACCCAGAAACGCTGGTGAAAGTAA
AAGATGCTGAAGATCAGTTGGGTGCACGAGTGGGTTACATCGAACTGGATCTCAACAGCGGTAAGATCCT
TGAGAGTTTTCGCCCCGAAGAACGTTTTCCAATGATGAGCACTTTTAAAGTTCTGCTATGTGGCGCGGTA
TTATCCCGTATTGACGCCGGGCAAGAGCAACTCGGTCGCCGCATACACTATTCTCAGAATGACTTGGTTG
AGTACTCACCAGTCACAGAAAAGCATCTTACGGATGGCATGACAGTAAGAGAATTATGCAGTGCTGCCAT
AACCATGAGTGATAACACTGCGGCCAACTTACTTCTGACAACGATCGGAGGACCGAAGGAGCTAACCGCT
TTTTTGCACAACATGGGGGATCATGTAACTCGCCTTGATCGTTGGGAACCGGAGCTGAATGAAGCCATAC
CAAACGACGAGCGTGACACCACGATGCCTGTAGCAATGGCAACAACGTTGCGCAAACTATTAACTGGCGA
ACTACTTACTCTAGCTTCCCGGCAACAATTAATAGACTGGATGGAGGCGGATAAAGTTGCAGGACCACTT
CTGCGCTCGGCCCTTCCGGCTGGCTGGTTTATTGCTGATAAATCTGGAGCCGGTGAGCGTGGGTCTCGCG
GTATCATTGCAGCACTGGGGCCAGATGGTAAGCCCTCCCGTATCGTAGTTATCTACACGACGGGGAGTCA
GGCAACTATGGATGAACGAAATAGACAGATCGCTGAGATAGGTGCCTCACTGATTAAGCATTGGTAACTG
TCAGACCAAGTTTACTCATATATACTTTAGATTGATTTAAAACTTCATTTTTAATTTAAAAGGATCTAGG
TGAAGATCCTTTTTGATAATCTCATGACCAAAATCCCTTAACGTGAGTTTTCGTTCCACTGAGCGTCAGA
CCCCGTAGAAAAGATCAAAGGATCTTCTTGAGATCCTTTTTTTCTGCGCGTAATCTGCTGCTTGCAAACA
AAAAAACCACCGCTACCAGCGGTGGTTTGTTTGCCGGATCAAGAGCTACCAACTCTTTTTCCGAAGGTAA
CTGGCTTCAGCAGAGCGCAGATACCAAATACTGTTCTTCTAGTGTAGCCGTAGTTAGGCCACCACTTCAA
GAACTCTGTAGCACCGCCTACATACCTCGCTCTGCTAATCCTGTTACCAGTGGCTGCTGCCAGTGGCGAT
AAGTCGTGTCTTACCGGGTTGGACTCAAGACGATAGTTACCGGATAAGGCGCAGCGGTCGGGCTGAACGG
GGGGTTCGTGCACACAGCCCAGCTTGGAGCGAACGACCTACACCGAACTGAGATACCTACAGCGTGAGCT
ATGAGAAAGCGCCACGCTTCCCGAAGGGAGAAAGGCGGACAGGTATCCGGTAAGCGGCAGGGTCGGAACA
GGAGAGCGCACGAGGGAGCTTCCAGGGGGAAACGCCTGGTATCTTTATAGTCCTGTCGGGTTTCGCCACC
TCTGACTTGAGCGTCGATTTTTGTGATGCTCGTCAGGGGGGCGGAGCCTATGGAAAAACGCCAGCAACGC
GGCCTTTTTACGGTTCCTGGCCTTTTGCTGGCCTTTTGCTCACATGTTCTTTCCTGCGTTATCCCCTGAT
TCTGTGGATAACCGTATTACCGCCTTTGAGTGAGCTGATACCGCTCGCCGCAGCCGAACGACCGAGCGCA
GCGAGTCAGTGAGCGAGGAAGCGGAAGAGCGCCCAATACGCAAACCGCCTCTCCCCGCGCGTTGGCCGAT
TCATTAATGCAGCTGGCACGACAGGTTTCCCGACTGGAAAGCGGGCAGTGAGCGCAACGCAATTAATGTG
AGTTAGCTCACTCATTAGGCACCCCAGGCTTTACACTTTATGCTTCCGGCTCGTATGTTGTGTGGAATTG
TGAGCGGATAACAATTTCACACAGGAAACAGCTATGACCATGATTACGCCAAGCGCGCAATTAACCCTCA
CTAAAGGGAACAAAAGCTGGAGCTGCAAGCTTAATGTAGTCTTATGCAATACTCTTGTAGTCTTGCAACA
TGGTAACGATGAGTTAGCAACATGCCTTACAAGGAGAGAAAAAGCACCGTGCATGCCGATTGGTGGAAGT
AAGGTGGTACGATCGTGCCTTATTAGGAAGGCAACAGACGGGTCTGACATGGATTGGACGAACCACTGAA
TTGCCGCATTGCAGAGATATTGTATTTAAGTGCCTAGCTCGATACATAAACGGGTCTCTCTGGTTAGACC
AGATCTGAGCCTGGGAGCTCTCTGGCTAACTAGGGAACCCACTGCTTAAGCCTCAATAAAGCTTGCCTTG
AGTGCTTCAAGTAGTGTGTGCCCGTCTGTTGTGTGACTCTGGTAACTAGAGATCCCTCAGACCCTTTTAG
TCAGTGTGGAAAATCTCTAGCAGTGGCGCCCGAACAGGGACTTGAAAGCGAAAGGGAAACCAGAGGAGCT
CTCTCGACGCAGGACTCGGCTTGCTGAAGCGCGCACGGCAAGAGGCGAGGGGCGGCGACTGGTGAGTACG
CCAAAAATTTTGACTAGCGGAGGCTAGAAGGAGAGAGATGGGTGCGAGAGCGTCAGTATTAAGCGGGGGA
GAATTAGATCGCGATGGGAAAAAATTCGGTTAAGGCCAGGGGGAAAGAAAAAATATAAATTAAAACATAT
AGTATGGGCAAGCAGGGAGCTAGAACGATTCGCAGTTAATCCTGGCCTGTTAGAAACATCAGAAGGCTGT
AGACAAATACTGGGACAGCTACAACCATCCCTTCAGACAGGATCAGAAGAACTTAGATCATTATATAATA
CAGTAGCAACCCTCTATTGTGTGCATCAAAGGATAGAGATAAAAGACACCAAGGAAGCTTTAGACAAGAT
AGAGGAAGAGCAAAACAAAAGTAAGACCACCGCACAGCAAGCGGCCGCTGATCTTCAGACCTGGAGGAGG
AGATATGAGGGACAATTGGAGAAGTGAATTATATAAATATAAAGTAGTAAAAATTGAACCATTAGGAGTA
GCACCCACCAAGGCAAAGAGAAGAGTGGTGCAGAGAGAAAAAAGAGCAGTGGGAATAGGAGCTTTGTTCC
TTGGGTTCTTGGGAGCAGCAGGAAGCACTATGGGCGCAGCGTCAATGACGCTGACGGTACAGGCCAGACA
ATTATTGTCTGGTATAGTGCAGCAGCAGAACAATTTGCTGAGGGCTATTGAGGCGCAACAGCATCTGTTG
CAACTCACAGTCTGGGGCATCAAGCAGCTCCAGGCAAGAATCCTGGCTGTGGAAAGATACCTAAAGGATC
AACAGCTCCTGGGGATTTGGGGTTGCTCTGGAAAACTCATTTGCACCACTGCTGTGCCTTGGAATGCTAG
TTGGAGTAATAAATCTCTGGAACAGATTTGGAATCACACGACCTGGATGGAGTGGGACAGAGAAATTAAC
AATTACACAAGCTTAATACACTCCTTAATTGAAGAATCGCAAAACCAGCAAGAAAAGAATGAACAAGAAT
TATTGGAATTAGATAAATGGGCAAGTTTGTGGAATTGGTTTAACATAACAAATTGGCTGTGGTATATAAA
ATTATTCATAATGATAGTAGGAGGCTTGGTAGGTTTAAGAATAGTTTTTGCTGTACTTTCTATAGTGAAT
AGAGTTAGGCAGGGATATTCACCATTATCGTTTCAGACCCACCTCCCAACCCCGAGGGGACCCGACAGGC
CCGAAGGAATAGAAGAAGAAGGTGGAGAGAGAGACAGAGACAGATCCATTCGATTAGTGAACGGATCTCG
ACGGTATCGGTTAACTTTTAAAAGAAAAGGGGGGATTGGGGGGTACAGTGCAGGGGAAAGAATAGTAGAC
ATAATAGCAACAGACATACAAACTAAAGAATTACAAAAACAAATTACAAAAATTCAAAATTTTATCGATC
ACGAGACTAGCCTCGAGCTGGCTGCAGTAACGCCATTTTGCAAGGCATGGAAAAATACCAAACCAAGAAT
AGAGAAGTTCAGATCAAGGGCGGGTACATGAAAATAGCTAACGTTGGGCCAAACAGGATATCTGCGGTGA
GCAGTTTCGGCCCCGGCCCGGGGCCAAGAACAGATGGTCACCGCAGTTTCGGCCCCGGCCCGAGGCCAAG
AACAGATGGTCCCCAGATATGGCCCAACCCTCAGCAGTTTCTTAAGACCCATCAGATGTTTCCAGGCTCC
CCCAAGGACCTGAAATGACCCTGCGCCTTATTTGAATTAACCAATCAGCCTGCTTCTCGCTTCTGTTCGC
GCGCTTCTGCTTCCCGAGCTCTATAAAAGAGCTCACAACCCCTCACTCGGCGCGCCAGTCCTCCGACAGA
CTGAGTCGGCCGGTCGAATCAAGCTTATCGATACCGTCGACGGATCCGCTAGCCCGCGGTTCGAAATGTG
TGACCGGAATGGTGGTCGGCGGCTTCGACAGTGGCTGATCGAGCAGATTGACAGTAGCATGTATCCAGGA
CTGATTTGGGAGAATGAGGAGAAGAGCATGTTCCGGATCCCTTGGAAACACGCTGGCAAGCAAGATTATA
ATCAGGAAGTGGATGCCTCCATTTTTAAGGCCTGGGCAGTTTTTAAAGGGAAGTTTAAAGAAGGGGACAA
AGCTGAACCAGCCACTTGGAAGACGAGGTTACGCTGTGCTTTGAATAAGAGCCCAGATTTTGAGGAAGTG
ACGGACCGGTCCCAACTGGACATTTCCGAGCCATACAAAGTTTACCGAATTGTTCCTGAGGAAGAGCAAA
AATGCAAACTAGGCGTGGCAACTGCTGGCTGCGTGAATGAAGTTACAGAGATGGAGTGCGGTCGCTCTGA
AATCGACGAGCTGATCAAGGAGCCTTCTGTGGACGATTACATGGGGATGATCAAAAGGAGCCCTTCCCCG
CCGGAGGCCTGTCGGAGTCAGCTCCTTCCAGACTGGTGGGCGCAGCAGCCCAGCACAGGCGTGCCGCTGG
TGACGGGGTACACCACCTACGACGCGCACCATTCAGCATTCTCCCAGATGGTGATCAGCTTCTACTATGG
GGGCAAGCTGGTGGGCCAGGCCACCACCACCTGCCCCGAGGGCTGCCGCCTGTCCCTGAGCCAGCCTGGG
CTGCCCGGCACCAAGCTGTATGGGCCCGAGGGCCTGGAGCTGGTGCGCTTCCCGCCGGCCGACGCCATCC
CCAGCGAGCGACAGAGGCAGGTGACGCGGAAGCTGTTCGGGCACCTGGAGCGCGGGGTGCTGCTGCACAG
CAGCCGGCAGGGCGTGTTCGTCAAGCGGCTGTGCCAGGGCCGCGTGTTCTGCAGCGGCAACGCCGTGGTG
TGCAAAGGCAGGCCCAACAAGCTGGAGCGTGATGAGGTGGTCCAGGTCTTCGACACCAGCCAGTTCTTCC
GAGAGCTGCAGCAGTTCTATAACAGCCAGGGCCGGCTTCCTGACGGCAGGGTGGTGCTGTGCTTTGGGGA
AGAGTTTCCGGATATGGCCCCCTTGCGCTCCAAACTCATTCTCGTGCAGATTGAGCAGCTGTATGTCCGG
CAACTGGCAGAAGAGGCTGGGAAGAGCTGTGGAGCCGGCTCTGTGATGCAGGCCCCCGAGGAGCCGCCGC
CAGACCAGGTCTTCCGGATGTTTCCAGATATTTGTGCCTCACACCAGAGATCATTTTTCAGAGAAAACCA
ACAGATCACCGTCTGAACCGGTCGGATCCCCCGGGCTGCAGGAATTCGAGCATCTTACCGCCATTTATTC
CCATATTTGTTCTGTTTTTCTTGATTTGGGTATACATTTAAATGTTAATAAAACAAAATGGTGGGGCAAT
CATTTACATTTTTAGGGATATGTAATTACTAGTTCAGGTGTATTGCCACAAGACAAACATGTTAAGAAAC
TTTCCCGTTATTTACGCTCTGTTCCTGTTAATCAACCTCTGGATTACAAAATTTGTGAAAGATTGACTGA
TATTCTTAACTATGTTGCTCCTTTTACGCTGTGTGGATATGCTGCTTTAATGCCTCTGTATCATGCTATT
GCTTCCCGTACGGCTTTCGTTTTCTCCTCCTTGTATAAATCCTGGTTGCTGTCTCTTTATGAGGAGTTGT
GGCCCGTTGTCCGTCAACGTGGCGTGGTGTGCTCTGTGTTTGCTGACGCAACCCCCACTGGCTGGGGCAT
TGCCACCACCTGTCAACTCCTTTCTGGGACTTTCGCTTTCCCCCTCCCGATCGCCACGGCAGAACTCATC
GCCGCCTGCCTTGCCCGCTGCTGGACAGGGGCTAGGTTGCTGGGCACTGATAATTCCGTGGTGTTGTCGG
GGAAGCTGACGTCCTTTGCAATTCGATATCAAGCTGTACCTTCTAGATGTACAGTTTTTTAAGCGCTTCT
AGACCAATGACTTACAAGGCAGCTGTAGATCTTAGCCACTTTTTAAAAGAAAAGGGGGGACTGGAAGGGC
TAATTCACTCCCAACGAAGACAAGATCTGCTTTTTGCTTGTACTGGGTCTCTCTGGTTAGACCAGATCTG
AGCCTGGGAGCTCTCTGGCTAACTAGGGAACCCACTGCTTAAGCCTCAATAAAGCTTGCCTTGAGTGCTT
CAAGTAGTGTGTGCCCGTCTGTTGTGTGACTCTGGTAACTAGAGATCCCTCAGACCCTTTTAGTCAGTGT
GGAAAATCTCTAGCAGTAGTAGTTCATGTCATCTTATTATTCAGTATTTATAACTTGCAAAGAAATGAAT
ATCAGAGAGTGAGAGGAACTTGTTTATTGCAGCTTATAATGGTTACAAATAAAGCAATAGCATCACAAAT
TTCACAAATAAAGCATTTTTTTCACTGCATTCTAGTTGTGGTTTGTCCAAACTCATCAATGTATCTTATC
ATGTCTGGCTCTAGCTATCCCGCCCCTAACTCCGCCCATCCCGCCCCTAACTCCGCCCAGTTCCGCCCAT
TCTCCGCCCCATGGCTGACTAATTTTTTTT
