>Addgene plasmid #218986 | SFFV-IRF8-Brd 2 | depositor partial sequence | sequence record 427438 | TF ORF
ATGTGTGACCGGAATGGTGGTCGGCGGCTTCGACAGTGGCTGATCGAGCAGATTGACAGTAGCATGTATC
CAGGACTGATTTGGGAGAATGAGGAGAAGAGCATGTTCCGGATCCCTTGGAAACACGCTGGCAAGCAAGA
TTATAATCAGGAAGTGGATGCCTCCATTTTTAAGGCCTGGGCAGTTTTTAAAGGGAAGTTTAAAGAAGGG
GACAAAGCTGAACCAGCCACTTGGAAGACGAGGTTACGCTGTGCTTTGAATAAGAGCCCAGATTTTGAGG
AAGTGACGGACCGGTCCCAACTGGACATTTCCGAGCCATACAAAGTTTACCGAATTGTTCCTGAGGAAGA
GCAAAAATGCAAACTAGGCGTGGCAACTGCTGGCTGCGTGAATGAAGTTACAGAGATGGAGTGCGGTCGC
TCTGAAATCGACGAGCTGATCAAGGAGCCTTCTGTGGACGATTACATGGGGATGATCAAAAGGAGCCCTT
CCCCGCCGGAGGCCTGTCGGAGTCAGCTCCTTCCAGACTGGTGGGCGCAGCAGCCCAGCACAGGCGTGCC
GCTGGTGACGGGGTACACCACCTACGACGCGCACCATTCAGCATTCTCCCAGATGGTGATCAGCTTCTAC
TATGGGGGCAAGCTGGTGGGCCAGGCCACCACCACCTGCCCCGAGGGCTGCCGCCTGTCCCTGAGCCAGC
CTGGGCTGCCCGGCACCAAGCTGTATGGGCCCGAGGGCCTGGAGCTGGTGCGCTTCCCGCCGGCCGACGC
CATCCCCAGCGAGCGACAGAGGCAGGTGACGCGGAAGCTGTTCGGGCACCTGGAGCGCGGGGTGCTGCTG
CACAGCAGCCGGCAGGGCGTGTTCGTCAAGCGGCTGTGCCAGGGCCGCGTGTTCTGCAGCGGCAACGCCG
TGGTGTGCAAAGGCAGGCCCAACAAGCTGGAGCGTGATGAGGTGGTCCAGGTCTTCGACACCAGCCAGTT
CTTCCGAGAGCTGCAGCAGTTCTATAACAGCCAGGGCCGGCTTCCTGACGGCAGGGTGGTGCTGTGCTTT
GGGGAAGAGTTTCCGGATATGGCCCCCTTGCGCTCCAAACTCATTCTCGTGCAGATTGAGCAGCTGTATG
TCCGGCAACTGGCAGAAGAGGCTGGGAAGAGCTGTGGAGCCGGCTCTGTGATGCAGGCCCCCGAGGAGCC
GCCGCCAGACCAGGTCTTCCGGATGTTTCCAGATATTTGTGCCTCACACCAGAGATCATTTTTCAGAGAA
AACCAACAGATCACCGTCTAA
