>Addgene plasmid #218986 | SFFV-IRF8-Brd 2 | depositor partial sequence | sequence record 427439 | Barcode sequence
TGTACAGTTTTTTAAGCGCT
